>Addgene plasmid #155285 | Lentiviral nontargeting shRNA GFP | addgene full sequence | sequence record 311904 | Addgene NGS Result
TGGAAGGGCTAATTCACTCCCAAAGAAGACAAGATATCCTTGATCTGTGGATCTACCACACACAAGGCTA
CTTCCCTGATTAGCAGAACTACACACCAGGGCCAGGGGTCAGATATCCACTGACCTTTGGATGGTGCTAC
AAGCTAGTACCAGTTGAGCCAGATAAGGTAGAAGAGGCCAATAAAGGAGAGAACACCAGCTTGTTACACC
CTGTGAGCCTGCATGGGATGGATGACCCGGAGAGAGAAGTGTTAGAGTGGAGGTTTGACAGCCGCCTAGC
ATTTCATCACGTGGCCCGAGAGCTGCATCCGGAGTACTTCAAGAACTGCTGATATCGAGCTTGCTACAAG
GGACTTTCCGCTGGGGACTTTCCAGGGAGGCGTGGCCTGGGCGGGACTGGGGAGTGGCGAGCCCTCAGAT
CCTGCATATAAGCAGCTGCTTTTTGCCTGTACTGGGTCTCTCTGGTTAGACCAGATCTGAGCCTGGGAGC
TCTCTGGCTAACTAGGGAACCCACTGCTTAAGCCTCAATAAAGCTTGCCTTGAGTGCTTCAAGTAGTGTG
TGCCCGTCTGTTGTGTGACTCTGGTAACTAGAGATCCCTCAGACCCTTTTAGTCAGTGTGGAAAATCTCT
AGCAGTGGCGCCCGAACAGGGACTTGAAAGCGAAAGGGAAACCAGAGGAGCTCTCTCGACGCAGGACTCG
GCTTGCTGAAGCGCGCACGGCAAGAGGCGAGGGGCGGCGACTGGTGAGTACGCCAAAAATTTTGACTAGC
GGAGGCTAGAAGGAGAGAGATGGGTGCGAGAGCGTCAGTATTAAGCGGGGGAGAATTAGATCGCGATGGG
AAAAAATTCGGTTAAGGCCAGGGGGAAAGAAAAAATATAAATTAAAACATATAGTATGGGCAAGCAGGGA
GCTAGAACGATTCGCAGTTAATCCTGGCCTGTTAGAAACATCAGAAGGCTGTAGACAAATACTGGGACAG
CTACAACCATCCCTTCAGACAGGATCAGAAGAACTTAGATCATTATATAATACAGTAGCAACCCTCTATT
GTGTGCATCAAAGGATAGAGATAAAAGACACCAAGGAAGCTTTAGACAAGATAGAGGAAGAGCAAAACAA
AAGTAAGACCACCGCACAGCAAGCGGCCGCTGATCTTCAGACCTGGAGGAGGAGATATGAGGGACAATTG
GAGAAGTGAATTATATAAATATAAAGTAGTAAAAATTGAACCATTAGGAGTAGCACCCACCAAGGCAAAG
AGAAGAGTGGTGCAGAGAGAAAAAAGAGCAGTGGGAATAGGAGCTTTGTTCCTTGGGTTCTTGGGAGCAG
CAGGAAGCACTATGGGCGCAGCGTCAATGACGCTGACGGTACAGGCCAGACAATTATTGTCTGGTATAGT
GCAGCAGCAGAACAATTTGCTGAGGGCTATTGAGGCGCAACAGCATCTGTTGCAACTCACAGTCTGGGGC
ATCAAGCAGCTCCAGGCAAGAATCCTGGCTGTGGAAAGATACCTAAAGGATCAACAGCTCCTGGGGATTT
GGGGTTGCTCTGGAAAACTCATTTGCACCACTGCTGTGCCTTGGAATGCTAGTTGGAGTAATAAATCTCT
GGAACAGATTTGGAATCACACGACCTGGATGGAGTGGGACAGAGAAATTAACAATTACACAAGCTTAATA
CACTCCTTAATTGAAGAATCGCAAAACCAGCAAGAAAAGAATGAACAAGAATTATTGGAATTAGATAAAT
GGGCAAGTTTGTGGAATTGGTTTAACATAACAAATTGGCTGTGGTATATAAAATTATTCATAATGATAGT
AGGAGGCTTGGTAGGTTTAAGAATAGTTTTTGCTGTACTTTCTATAGTGAATAGAGTTAGGCAGGGATAT
TCACCATTATCGTTTCAGACCCACCTCCCAACCCCGAGGGGACCCGACAGGCCCGAAGGAATAGAAGAAG
AAGGTGGAGAGAGAGACAGAGACAGATCCATTCGATTAGTGAACGGATCTCGACGGTATCGATCACGAGA
CTAGCCTCGACCATCGCGATGTCGACGATAAGCTTTGCAAAGATGGATAAAGTTTTAAACAGAGAGGAAT
CTTTGCAGCTAATGGACCTTCTAGGTCTTGAAAGGAGTGGGAATTGGCTCCGGTGCCCGTCAGTGGGCAG
AGCGCACATCGCCCACAGTCCCCGAGAAGTTGGGGGGAGGGGTCGGCAATTGAACCGGTGCCTAGAGAAG
GTGGCGCGGGGTAAACTGGGAAAGTGATGTCGTGTACTGGCTCCGCCTTTTTCCCGAGGGTGGGGGAGAA
CCGTATATAAGTGCAGTAGTCGCCGTGAACGTTCTTTTTCGCAACGGGTTTGCCGCCAGAACACAGGTAA
GTGCCGTGTGTGGTTCCCGCGGGCCTGGCCTCTTTACGGGTTATGGCCCTTGCGTGCCTTGAATTACTTC
CACCTGGCTGCAGTACGTGATTCTTGATCCCGAGCTTCGGGTTGGAAGTGGGTGGGAGAGTTCGAGGCCT
TGCGCTTAAGGAGCCCCTTCGCCTCGTGCTTGAGTTGAGGCCTGGCCTGGGCGCTGGGGCCGCCGCGTGC
GAATCTGGTGGCACCTTCGCGCCTGTCTCGCTGCTTTCGATAAGTCTCTAGCCATTTAAAATTTTTGATG
ACCTGCTGCGACGCTTTTTTTCTGGCAAGATAGTCTTGTAAATGCGGGCCAAGATCTGCACACTGGTATT
TCGGTTTTTGGGGCCGCGGGCGGCGACGGGGCCCGTGCGTCCCAGCGCACATGTTCGGCGAGGCGGGGCC
TGCGAGCGCGGCCACCGAGAATCGGACGGGGGTAGTCTCAAGCTGGCCGGCCTGCTCTGGTGCCTGGCCT
CGCGCCGCCGTGTATCGCCCCGCCCTGGGCGGCAAGGCTGGCCCGGTCGGCACCAGTTGCGTGAGCGGAA
AGATGGCCGCTTCCCGGCCCTGCTGCAGGGAGCTCAAAATGGAGGACGCGGCGCTCGGGAGAGCGGGCGG
GTGAGTCACCCACACAAAGGAAAAGGGCCTTTCCGTCCTCAGCCGTCGCTTCATGTGACTCCACGGAGTA
CCGGGCGCCGTCCAGGCACCTCGATTAGTTCTCGAGCTTTTGGAGTACGTCGTCTTTAGGTTGGGGGGAG
GGGTTTTATGCGATGGAGTTTCCCCACACTGAGTGGGTGGAGACTGAAGTTAGGCCAGCTTGGCACTTGA
TGTAATTCTCCTTGGAATTTGCCCTTTTTGAGTTTGGATCTTGGTTCATTCTCAAGCCTCAGACAGTGGT
TCAAAGTTTTTTTCTTCCATTTCAGGTGTCGTGAGGAATTTCGACATTTAAATTTAATTAATCTCGACGG
TATCGGTTAACTTTTAAAAGAAAAGGGGGGATTGGGGGGTACAGTGCAGGGGAAAGAATAGTAGACATAA
TAGCAACAGACATACAAACTAAAGAATTACAAAAACAAATTACAAAAATTCAAAATTTTATCGATCACGA
GACTAGCCTCGAGGTTTAAACTACGGGATCTTCGAAGGCCTAAGCTTACGCGCGCGTCCTAGCGCTACCG
GTCGCCACCATGGTGAGCAAGGGCGAGGAGCTGTTCACCGGGGTGGTGCCCATCCTGGTCGAGCTGGACG
GCGACGTAAACGGCCACAAGTTCAGCGTGTCCGGCGAGGGCGAGGGCGATGCCACCTACGGCAAGCTGAC
CCTGAAGTTCATCTGCACCACCGGCAAGCTGCCCGTGCCCTGGCCCACCCTCGTGACCACCCTGACCTAC
GGCGTGCAGTGCTTCAGCCGCTACCCCGACCACATGAAGCAGCACGACTTCTTCAAGTCCGCCATGCCCG
AAGGCTACGTCCAGGAGCGCACCATCTTCTTCAAGGACGACGGCAACTACAAGACCCGCGCCGAGGTGAA
GTTCGAGGGCGACACCCTGGTGAACCGCATCGAGCTGAAGGGCATCGACTTCAAGGAGGACGGCAACATC
CTGGGGCACAAGCTGGAGTACAACTACAACAGCCACAACGTCTATATCATGGCCGACAAGCAGAAGAACG
GCATCAAGGTGAACTTCAAGATCCGCCACAACATCGAGGACGGCAGCGTGCAGCTCGCCGACCACTACCA
GCAGAACACCCCCATCGGCGACGGCCCCGTGCTGCTGCCCGACAACCACTACCTGAGCACCCAGTCCGCC
CTGAGCAAAGACCCCAACGAGAAGCGCGATCACATGGTCCTGCTGGAGTTCGTGACCGCCGCCGGGATCA
CTCTCGGCATGGACGAGCTGTACAAGTCCGGACTCAGATCTCGACTAGCTAGTAGCTAGCTAGCTAGTCG
AGCTCAAGCTTCGGGGACTAGTCATATGATAATCAACCTCTGGATTACAAAATTTGTGAAAGATTGACTG
GTATTCTTAACTATGTTGCTCCTTTTACGCTATGTGGATACGCTGCTTTAATGCCTTTGTATCATGCTAT
TGCTTCCCGTATGGCTTTCATTTTCTCCTCCTTGTATAAATCCTGGTTGCTGTCTCTTTATGAGGAGTTG
TGGCCCGTTGTCAGGCAACGTGGCGTGGTGTGCACTGTGTTTGCTGACGCAACCCCCACTGGTTGGGGCA
TTGCCACCACCTGTCAGCTCCTTTCCGGGACTTTCGCTTTCCCCCTCCCTATTGCCACGGCGGAACTCAT
CGCCGCCTGCCTTGCCCGCTGCTGGACAGGGGCTCGGCTGTTGGGCACTGACAATTCCGTGGTGTTGTCG
GGGAAGCTGACGTCCTTTCCATGGCTGCTCGCCTGTGTTGCCACCTGGATTCTGCGCGGGACGTCCTTCT
GCTACGTCCCTTCGGCCCTCAATCCAGCGGACCTTCCTTCCCGCGGCCTGCTGCCGGCTCTGCGGCCTCT
TCCGCGTCTTCGCCTTCGCCCTCAGACGAGTCGGATCTCCCTTTGGGCCGCCTCCCCGCATCGGTACGTA
TGGCCAGGTACCTTTAAGACCAATGACTTACAAGGCAGCTGTAGATCTTAGCCACTTTTTAAAAGAAAAG
GGGGGACTGGAAGGGCTAATTCACTCCCAACGAAGACAAGATGGGATCAATTCACCATGCTAGTGGATCC
CCCTCGAGTTTACCACTCCCTATCAGTGATAGAGAAAAGTGAAAGTCGAGTTTACCACTCCCTATCAGTG
ATAGAGAAAAGTGAAAGTCGAGTTTACCACTCCCTATCAGTGATAGAGAAAAGTGAAAGTCGAGTTTACC
ACTCCCTATCAGTGATAGAGAAAAGTGAAAGTCGAGTTTACCACTCCCTATCAGTGATAGAGAAAAGTGA
AAGTCGAGTTTACCACTCCCTATCAGTGATAGAGAAAAGTGAAAGTCGAGTTTACCACTCCCTATCAGTG
ATAGAGAAAAGTGAAAGTCGGGGCTGCAGGAATTCGAACGCTGACGTCATCAACCCGCTCCAAGGAATCG
CGGGCCCAGTGTCACTAGGCGGGAACACCCAGCGCGCGTGCGCCCTGGCAGGAAGATGGCTGTGAGGGAC
AGGGGAGTGGCGCCCTGCAATATTTGCATGTCGCTATGTGTTCTGGGAAATCACCATAAACGTGAAATGT
CTTTGGATTTGGGAATCTTATAAGTTCTGTATGAGACCACGCGCCCTCTCGCTTGGGCGAGAGTAAGTTC
AAGAGACTTACTCTCGCCCAAGCGAGATTTTTACGATACCGTCGCATGGGAATAACTTCGTATAGCATAC
ATTATACGAAGTTATGCTGCTTTTTGCTTGTACTGGGTCTCTCTGGTTAGACCAGATCTGAGCCTGGGAG
CTCTCTGGCTAACTAGGGAACCCACTGCTTAAGCCTCAATAAAGCTTGCCTTGAGTGCTTCAAGTAGTGT
GTGCCCGTCTGTTGTGTGACTCTGGTAACTAGAGATCCCTCAGACCCTTTTAGTCAGTGTGGAAAATCTC
TAGCAGCATCTAGAATTAATTCCGTGTATTCTATAGTGTCACCTAAATCGTATGTGTATGATACATAAGG
TTATGTATTAATTGTAGCCGCGTTCTAACGACAATATGTACAAGCCTAATTGTGTAGCATCTGGCTTACT
GAAGCAGACCCTATCATCTCTCTCGTAAACTGCCGTCAGAGTCGGTTTGGTTGGACGAACCTTCTGAGTT
TCTGGTAACGCCGTCCCGCACCCGGAAATGGTCAGCGAACCAATCAGCAGGGTCATCGCTAGCCAGATCC
TCTACGCCGGACGCATCGTGGCCGGCATCACCGGCGCCACAGGTGCGGTTGCTGGCGCCTATATCGCCGA
CATCACCGATGGGGAAGATCGGGCTCGCCACTTCGGGCTCATGAGCGCTTGTTTCGGCGTGGGTATGGTG
GCAGGCCCCGTGGCCGGGGGACTGTTGGGCGCCATCTCCTTGCATGCACCATTCCTTGCGGCGGCGGTGC
TCAACGGCCTCAACCTACTACTGGGCTGCTTCCTAATGCAGGAGTCGCATAAGGGAGAGCGTCGAATGGT
GCACTCTCAGTACAATCTGCTCTGATGCCGCATAGTTAAGCCAGCCCCGACACCCGCCAACACCCGCTGA
CGCGCCCTGACGGGCTTGTCTGCTCCCGGCATCCGCTTACAGACAAGCTGTGACCGTCTCCGGGAGCTGC
ATGTGTCAGAGGTTTTCACCGTCATCACCGAAACGCGCGAGACGAAAGGGCCTCGTGATACGCCTATTTT
TATAGGTTAATGTCATGATAATAATGGTTTCTTAGACGTCAGGTGGCACTTTTCGGGGAAATGTGCGCGG
AACCCCTATTTGTTTATTTTTCTAAATACATTCAAATATGTATCCGCTCATGAGACAATAACCCTGATAA
ATGCTTCAATAATATTGAAAAAGGAAGAGTATGAGTATTCAACATTTCCGTGTCGCCCTTATTCCCTTTT
TTGCGGCATTTTGCCTTCCTGTTTTTGCTCACCCAGAAACGCTGGTGAAAGTAAAAGATGCTGAAGATCA
GTTGGGTGCACGAGTGGGTTACATCGAACTGGATCTCAACAGCGGTAAGATCCTTGAGAGTTTTCGCCCC
GAAGAACGTTTTCCAATGATGAGCACTTTTAAAGTTCTGCTATGTGGCGCGGTATTATCCCGTATTGACG
CCGGGCAAGAGCAACTCGGTCGCCGCATACACTATTCTCAGAATGACTTGGTTGAGTACTCACCAGTCAC
AGAAAAGCATCTTACGGATGGCATGACAGTAAGAGAATTATGCAGTGCTGCCATAACCATGAGTGATAAC
ACTGCGGCCAACTTACTTCTGACAACGATCGGAGGACCGAAGGAGCTAACCGCTTTTTTGCACAACATGG
GGGATCATGTAACTCGCCTTGATCGTTGGGAACCGGAGCTGAATGAAGCCATACCAAACGACGAGCGTGA
CACCACGATGCCTGTAGCAATGGCAACAACGTTGCGCAAACTATTAACTGGCGAACTACTTACTCTAGCT
TCCCGGCAACAATTAATAGACTGGATGGAGGCGGATAAAGTTGCAGGACCACTTCTGCGCTCGGCCCTTC
CGGCTGGCTGGTTTATTGCTGATAAATCTGGAGCCGGTGAGCGTGGGTCTCGCGGTATCATTGCAGCACT
GGGGCCAGATGGTAAGCCCTCCCGTATCGTAGTTATCTACACGACGGGGAGTCAGGCAACTATGGATGAA
CGAAATAGACAGATCGCTGAGATAGGTGCCTCACTGATTAAGCATTGGTAACTGTCAGACCAAGTTTACT
CATATATACTTTAGATTGATTTAAAACTTCATTTTTAATTTAAAAGGATCTAGGTGAAGATCCTTTTTGA
TAATCTCATGACCAAAATCCCTTAACGTGAGTTTTCGTTCCACTGAGCGTCAGACCCCGTAGAAAAGATC
AAAGGATCTTCTTGAGATCCTTTTTTTCTGCGCGTAATCTGCTGCTTGCAAACAAAAAAACCACCGCTAC
CAGCGGTGGTTTGTTTGCCGGATCAAGAGCTACCAACTCTTTTTCCGAAGGTAACTGGCTTCAGCAGAGC
GCAGATACCAAATACTGTTCTTCTAGTGTAGCCGTAGTTAGGCCACCACTTCAAGAACTCTGTAGCACCG
CCTACATACCTCGCTCTGCTAATCCTGTTACCAGTGGCTGCTGCCAGTGGCGATAAGTCGTGTCTTACCG
GGTTGGACTCAAGACGATAGTTACCGGATAAGGCGCAGCGGTCGGGCTGAACGGGGGGTTCGTGCACACA
GCCCAGCTTGGAGCGAACGACCTACACCGAACTGAGATACCTACAGCGTGAGCTATGAGAAAGCGCCACG
CTTCCCGAAGGGAGAAAGGCGGACAGGTATCCGGTAAGCGGCAGGGTCGGAACAGGAGAGCGCACGAGGG
AGCTTCCAGGGGGAAACGCCTGGTATCTTTATAGTCCTGTCGGGTTTCGCCACCTCTGACTTGAGCGTCG
ATTTTTGTGATGCTCGTCAGGGGGGCGGAGCCTATGGAAAAACGCCAGCAACGCGGCCTTTTTACGGTTC
CTGGCCTTTTGCTGGCCTTTTGCTCACATGTTCTTTCCTGCGTTATCCCCTGATTCTGTGGATAACCGTA
TTACCGCCTTTGAGTGAGCTGATACCGCTCGCCGCAGCCGAACGACCGAGCGCAGCGAGTCAGTGAGCGA
GGAAGCGGAAGAGCGCCCAATACGCAAACCGCCTCTCCCCGCGCGTTGGCCGATTCATTAATGCAGCTGT
GGAATGTGTGTCAGTTAGGGTGTGGAAAGTCCCCAGGCTCCCCAGCAGGCAGAAGTATGCAAAGCATGCA
TCTCAATTAGTCAGCAACCAGGTGTGGAAAGTCCCCAGGCTCCCCAGCAGGCAGAAGTATGCAAAGCATG
CATCTCAATTAGTCAGCAACCATAGTCCCGCCCCTAACTCCGCCCATCCCGCCCCTAACTCCGCCCAGTT
CCGCCCATTCTCCGCCCCATGGCTGACTAATTTTTTTTATTTATGCAGAGGCCGAGGCCGCCTCGGCCTC
TGAGCTATTCCAGAAGTAGTGAGGAGGCTTTTTTGGAGGCCTAGGCTTTTGCAAAAAGCTTGGACACAAG
ACAGGCTTGCGAGATATGTTTGAGAATACCACTTTATCCCGCGTCAGGGAGAGGCAGTGCGTAAAAAGAC
GCGGACTCATGTGAAATACTGGTTTTTAGTGCGCCAGATCTCTATAATCTCGCGCAACCTATTTTCCCCT
CGAACACTTTTTAAGCCGTAGATAAACAGGCTGGGACACTTCACATGAGCGAAAAATACATCGTCACCTG
GGACATGTTGCAGATCCATGCACGTAAACTCGCAAGCCGACTGATGCCTTCTGAACAATGGAAAGGCATT
ATTGCCGTAAGCCGTGGCGGTCTGTACCGGGTGCGTTACTGGCGCGTGAACTGGGTATTCGTCATGTCGA
TACCGTTTGTATTTCCAGCTACGATCACGACAACCAGCGCGAGCTTAAAGTGCTGAAACGCGCAGAAGGC
GATGGCGAAGGCTTCATCGTTATTGATGACCTGGTGGATACCGGTGGTACTGCGGTTGCGATTCGTGAAA
TGTATCCAAAAGCGCACTTTGTCACCATCTTCGCAAAACCGGCTGGTCGTCCGCTGGTTGATGACTATGT
TGTTGATATCCCGCAAGATACCTGGATTGAACAGCCGTGGGATATGGGCGTCGTATTCGTCCCGCCAATC
TCCGGTCGCTAATCTTTTCAACGCCTGGCACTGCCGGGCGTTGTTCTTTTTAACTTCAGGCGGGTTACAA
TAGTTTCCAGTAAGTATTCTGGAGGCTGCATCCATGACACAGGCAAACCTGAGCGAAACCCTGTTCAAAC
CCCGCTTTAAACATCCTGAAACCTCGACGCTAGTCCGCCGCTTTAATCACGGCGCACAACCGCCTGTGCA
GTCGGCCCTTGATGGTAAAACCATCCCTCACTGGTATCGCATGATTAACCGTCTGATGTGGATCTGGCGC
GGCATTGACCCACGCGAAATCCTCGACGTCCAGGCACGTATTGTGATGAGCGATGCCGAACGTACCGACG
ATGATTTATACGATACGGTGATTGGCTACCGTGGCGGCAACTGGATTTATGAGTGGGCCCCGGATCTTTG
TGAAGGAACCTTACTTCTGTGGTGTGACATAATTGGACAAACTACCTACAGAGATTTAAAGCTCTAAGGT
AAATATAAAATTTTTAAGTGTATAATGTGTTAAACTACTGATTCTAATTGTTTGTGTATTTTAGATTCCA
ACCTATGGAACTGATGAATGGGAGCAGTGGTGGAATGCCTTTAATGAGGAAAACCTGTTTTGCTCAGAAG
AAATGCCATCTAGTGATGATGAGGCTACTGCTGACTCTCAACATTCTACTCCTCCAAAAAAGAAGAGAAA
GGTAGAAGACCCCAAGGACTTTCCTTCAGAATTGCTAAGTTTTTTGAGTCATGCTGTGTTTAGTAATAGA
ACTCTTGCTTGCTTTGCTATTTACACCACAAAGGAAAAAGCTGCACTGCTATACAAGAAAATTATGGAAA
AATATTCTGTAACCTTTATAAGTAGGCATAACAGTTATAATCATAACATACTGTTTTTTCTTACTCCACA
CAGGCATAGAGTGTCTGCTATTAATAACTATGCTCAAAAATTGTGTACCTTTAGCTTTTTAATTTGTAAA
GGGGTTAATAAGGAATATTTGATGTATAGTGCCTTGACTAGAGATCATAATCAGCCATACCACATTTGTA
GAGGTTTTACTTGCTTTAAAAAACCTCCCACACCTCCCCCTGAACCTGAAACATAAAATGAATGCAATTG
TTGTTGTTAACTTGTTTATTGCAGCTTATAATGGTTACAAATAAAGCAATAGCATCACAAATTTCACAAA
TAAAGCATTTTTTTCACTGCATTCTAGTTGTGGTTTGTCCAAACTCATCAATGTATCTTATCATGTCTGG
ATCAACTGGATAACTCAAGCTAACCAAAATCATCCCAAACTTCCCACCCCATACCCTATTACCACTGCCA
ATTACCTGTGGTTTCATTTACTCTAAACCTGTGATTCCTCTGAATTATTTTCATTTTAAAGAAATTGTAT
TTGTTAAATATGTACTACAAACTTAGTAGT
Features (pLannotate 1.2.2; 35 found; start..end, strand, type, name):
    377..634     +  LTR            5' LTR (truncated): truncated 5' long terminal repeat (LTR) from HIV-1
    681..806     +  misc_feature   HIV-1 Ψ: packaging signal of human immunodeficiency virus type 1
    790..1153    +  CDS            HIV-1 gag (fragment): gag protein from human immunodeficiency virus 1; gag
   1299..1532    +  misc_feature   RRE: The Rev response element (RRE) of HIV-1 allows for Rev-dependent mRNA export from the nucleus to the cytoplasm.
   1909..2009    +  CDS            Rev (fragment): human immunodeficiency virus 1 (HIV-1) Rev protein; rev; enhances nuclear export of unspliced and incompletely spliced viral mRNAs
   2073..2139    +  CDS            small t antigen (fragment): SV40 (simian virus 40) small t antigen
   2146..3324    +  promoter       EF-1α promoter: strong constitutive promoter for human elongation factor EF-1α
   3372..3489    +  misc_feature   cPPT/CTS: central polypurine tract and central termination sequence of HIV-1
   3580..4296    +  CDS            EGFP: EGFP is a basic (constitutively fluorescent) green fluorescent protein published in 1996, derived from Aequorea victoria. It is reported to be a rapidly-maturing weak dimer with moderate acid sensitivity.
   4297..4314    +  misc_feature   MCS (fragment): multiple cloning site
   4371..4959    +  misc_feature   WPRE: woodchuck hepatitis virus posttranscriptional regulatory element
   5027..5046    +  misc_feature   cPPT/CTS (fragment): central polypurine tract and central termination sequence of HIV-1
   5048..5082    +  LTR            3' LTR (ΔU3) (fragment): self-inactivating 3' long terminal repeat (LTR) from HIV-1
   5127..5397    +  protein_bind   tetracycline response element: contains seven copies of the tetracycline operator tetO tetracycline repressor TetR
   5426..5640    +  promoter       H1 promoter: human H1 RNA promoter
   5722..5755    +  protein_bind   loxP: Cre-mediated recombination occurs in the 8-bp core sequence (GCATACAT). Cre recombinase
   5775..5955    +  LTR            5' LTR (truncated): truncated 5' long terminal repeat (LTR) from HIV-1
   5980..5998    -  promoter       SP6 promoter: promoter for bacteriophage SP6 RNA polymerase
   6226..6505    +  CDS            TcR (fragment): tetracycline efflux protein; tet; confers resistance to tetracycline
   6506..6554    -  misc_feature   bom (fragment): basis of mobility region from pBR322
   6656..6691    -  CDS            rop (fragment): Rop protein, which maintains plasmids at low copy number; rop
   6786..6890    +  promoter       AmpR promoter: bla
   6891..7751    +  CDS            AmpR: β-lactamase; bla; confers resistance to ampicillin, carbenicillin, and related antibiotics
   7922..8510    +  rep_origin     ori: high-copy-number ColE1/pMB1/pBR322/pUC origin of replication
   8693..8749    +  CDS            lacI (fragment): lac repressor; lacI; The lac repressor binds to the lac operator to inhibit transcription in E. coli. This inhibition can be relieved by adding lactose or isopropyl-β-D-thiogalactopyranoside (IPTG).
   8756..9085    +  promoter       SV40 promoter: SV40 enhancer and early promoter
   9285..9404    +  CDS            gpt (fragment): XGPT_ECOLI - Also known as gpp, gxu. Experimental evidence at protein level: Swiss-Prot protein existence level 1. Purine salvage pathway enzyme that catalyzes the transfer of the ribosyl-5-phosphate group from 5-phospho-alpha-D-ribose 1- diphosphate (PRPP) to the N9 position of the 6-oxopurines guanine and xanthine to form the corresponding ribonucleotides GMP (guanosine 5'- monophosphate) and XMP (xanthosine 5'-monophosphate), with the release of PPi. To a lesser extent, also acts on hypoxanthine (PubMed:9100006, PubMed:3886014). Does not ribophosphorylate adenine (PubMed:3886014). From Esch
   9404..9739    +  CDS            gpt (fragment): XGPT_ECOLI - Also known as gpp, gxu. Experimental evidence at protein level: Swiss-Prot protein existence level 1. Purine salvage pathway enzyme that catalyzes the transfer of the ribosyl-5-phosphate group from 5-phospho-alpha-D-ribose 1- diphosphate (PRPP) to the N9 position of the 6-oxopurines guanine and xanthine to form the corresponding ribonucleotides GMP (guanosine 5'- monophosphate) and XMP (xanthosine 5'-monophosphate), with the release of PPi. To a lesser extent, also acts on hypoxanthine (PubMed:9100006, PubMed:3886014). Does not ribophosphorylate adenine (PubMed:3886014). From Esch
   9834..10139   +  CDS            frsA (fragment): FRSA_ECOLI - Also known as yafA. Experimental evidence at protein level: Swiss-Prot protein existence level 1. Catalyzes the hydrolysis of esters (PubMed:15808744). Displays esterase activity toward pNP-butyrate (PubMed:15808744). May stimulate mixed-acid fermentation by acting as a fermentation/respiration switch that down-regulates respiration and up- regulates fermentation rates (PubMed:15169777). From Escherichia coli (strain K12).
  10143..10217   +  CDS            small t antigen (fragment): SV40 (simian virus 40) small t antigen
  10219..10284   +  intron         small t intron: SV40 (simian virus 40) small t antigen intron
  10414..10434   +  CDS            SV40 NLS: nuclear localization signal of SV40 (simian virus 40) large T antigen
  10753..10836   +  CDS            large T antigen (fragment): large T antigen from SV40 (simian virus 40)
  10859..10993   +  polyA_signal   SV40 poly(A) signal: SV40 polyadenylation signal
  11160..329     +  CDS            nef (fragment) (across the origin): NEF_HV1BR - Experimental evidence at protein level: Swiss-Prot protein existence level 1. Extracellular Nef protein targets CD4(+) T-lymphocytes for apoptosis by interacting with CXCR4 surface receptors (PubMed:14990729). From Human immunodeficiency virus type 1 group M subtype B (isolate BRU/LAI) (HIV-1).
