[The description below was written by a language model from this plasmid's Addgene catalogue record and pLannotate feature annotations shown in this document.]
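Description:
Lentiviral nontargeting shRNA GFP is an HIV-1-derived lentiviral transfer plasmid of about 11.2 kb, made by inserting a standard non-targeting short hairpin sequence into an existing lentiviral shRNA/GFP backbone from the same repository. It is catalogued as a mammalian expression vector. In bacteria it is maintained through a high-copy ColE1/pUC-type origin and selected with ampicillin via the β-lactamase gene. The record lists a recombination-tolerant E. coli strain, as is usual for plasmids with repeated LTR sequences. The plasmid backbone also retains pBR322-derived remnants and an SV40 promoter followed by gpt fragments, SV40 small t intron and poly(A) sequences. These appear to be leftovers from older vector lineages, not functional parts of the payload.

The annotated viral region contains a 5' LTR, the Ψ packaging signal with a gag fragment, the RRE for Rev-dependent export of the genomic RNA, and a cPPT/CTS. An EF-1α promoter drives EGFP, followed by a WPRE that enhances transcript expression, so transduced cells can be identified or sorted by green fluorescence. The shRNA cassette sits within the self-inactivating (ΔU3) 3' LTR, where a tetracycline response element with seven tetO copies lies just upstream of a human H1 Pol III promoter, and a loxP site follows. The hairpin itself is not annotated but presumably lies between the H1 promoter and loxP. Placement in the 3' LTR means the cassette is duplicated into both LTRs on integration. The tetO elements would in principle allow regulation by a tet-controlled repressor, and the copied loxP sites would allow Cre-mediated excision of the provirus, though no regulator is encoded here. The construct serves as a negative control for knockdown experiments that use targeting hairpins in the same backbone.
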