Addgene plasmid #155285: Lentiviral nontargeting shRNA GFP
Purpose: Lentiviral expression of nontargeting shRNA, GFP expression, based on Addgene 12247
Depositing lab: Martin Carroll. Depositing organization: University of Pennsylvania.
Backbone
  Vector backbone: Addgene #12247
  Modifications to backbone: Standard non-targeting shRNA inserted into Addgene #12247 (example PMID: 23292955 has nontargeting sequence)
  Vector type: Mammalian Expression
Growth in bacteria
  Bacterial resistance: Ampicillin, 100 μg/mL
  Growth temperature: 37°C
  Growth strain: NEB Stable
  Copy number: High Copy
Gene/Insert
  Gene/Insert name: Nontargeting shRNA
  gRNA/shRNA sequence: TCTCGCTTGGGCGAGAGTAAG
Terms and licenses: Academic/Nonprofit Terms; Industry Terms: Not Available to Industry
How to cite: Lentiviral nontargeting shRNA GFP was a gift from Martin Carroll (Addgene plasmid # 155285 ; http://n2t.net/addgene:155285 ; RRID:Addgene_155285)
